Addgene plasmid #158876: JGI_017937
Purpose: Hydrocarbon Structures for Fuels and Chemicals
Depositing lab: Joint Genome Institute.
Backbone
  Vector backbone: pET28b
  Vector type: Synthetic Biology
Growth in bacteria
  Bacterial resistance: Kanamycin, 50 μg/mL
  Growth temperature: 37°C
  Growth strain: Top10
  Copy number: High Copy
Gene/Insert
  Gene/Insert name: WP_015101236_1 (alt name: Batch220_p015)
  Species: Synthetic
  Cloning method: Gibson Cloning
Terms and licenses: Academic/Nonprofit Terms; Industry Terms: Not Available to Industry
Depositor comments: pET28b_NdeIXhoI vector with WP_015101236_1 insert, JGI ICE Registry: https://registry.jgi.doe.gov/entry/17937
How to cite: JGI_017937 was a gift from Joint Genome Institute (Addgene plasmid # 158876 ; http://n2t.net/addgene:158876 ; RRID:Addgene_158876)
