[The description below was written by a language model from this plasmid's Addgene catalogue record and pLannotate feature annotations shown in this document.]
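Description:
JGI_017937 is a bacterial expression plasmid built on the pET28b backbone, carrying a synthetic open reading frame designated WP_015101236_1 (also labelled Batch220_p015) that was inserted by Gibson assembly into the NdeI/XhoI-opened vector. The sequenced plasmid is 6,279 nt. It is propagated in E. coli through a ColE1/pMB1-type origin accompanied by the bom region and the rop gene, and is selected with kanamycin via the aph(3')-Ia resistance gene. An f1 origin is also present. The short "TcR", "AmpR promoter" and YPB1 annotations are fragmentary pBR322-derived backbone remnants rather than functional markers.

The insert sits in the standard pET expression cassette: a T7 promoter followed by a lac operator and the T7 gene 10 ribosome binding site, with a T7 terminator downstream. The plasmid-borne lacI gene supplies repressor, so transcription is held off until induction with IPTG in a host that provides T7 RNA polymerase. Upstream of the insert, the annotation detects a His-tag fragment (called as part of a composite tag) and a thrombin cleavage site, consistent with an N-terminal His tag that can be cleaved off. A further His-tag fragment lies just after the insert region, but the table does not show whether it is in frame with the insert. The coding region itself, roughly 1 kb between these elements, is not annotated, and the record does not state the protein's function or source organism beyond the accession-style name. The stated purpose places it in a synthetic biology collection aimed at hydrocarbon structures for fuels and chemicals, presumably for recombinant expression and purification of a candidate enzyme.
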