Features (pLannotate 1.2.2; 20 found; start..end, strand, type, name):
    987..1064    -  promoter       lacI promoter: lacI
   1072..1351    -  CDS            TcR (fragment): tetracycline efflux protein; tet; confers resistance to tetracycline
   1373..1391    +  promoter       T7 promoter: promoter for bacteriophage T7 RNA polymerase
   1392..1416    +  protein_bind   lac operator: The lac repressor binds to the lac operator to inhibit transcription in E. coli. This inhibition can be relieved by adding lactose or isopropyl-β-D-thiogalactopyranoside (IPTG). lac repressor encoded by lacI
   1431..1453    +  RBS            RBS: efficient ribosome binding site from bacteriophage T7 gene 10 (Olins and Rangwala, 1989)
   1472..1488    +  CDS            capTEV™ (fragment): composite tag for in vivo biotinylation, TEV protease cleavage, and 6xHis tagging
   1499..1516    +  CDS            thrombin site: thrombin recognition and cleavage site
   2513..2533    +  CDS            9xHis (fragment): 9xHis affinity tag
   2543..2592    +  CDS            SET1 (fragment): solubility-enhancement tag derived from T7 phage gene 10B
   2600..2647    +  terminator     T7 terminator: transcription terminator for bacteriophage T7 RNA polymerase
   2684..3112    +  rep_origin     f1 ori (sequence partly withheld): f1 bacteriophage origin of replication; arrow indicates direction of (+) strand synthesis
   3165..3222    +  promoter       AmpR promoter (fragment): bla
   3231..4046    -  CDS            KanR: aminoglycoside phosphotransferase; aph(3')-Ia; confers resistance to kanamycin in bacteria or G418 (Geneticin®) in eukaryotes
   4168..4756    +  rep_origin     ori: high-copy-number ColE1/pMB1/pBR322/pUC origin of replication
   4942..5081    -  misc_feature   bom: basis of mobility region from pBR322
   5183..5374    -  CDS            rop: Rop protein, which maintains plasmids at low copy number; rop
   5391..5771    +  CDS            YPB1_ECOLX: Protein predicted: Swiss-Prot protein existence level 4. From Escherichia coli.
   5843..6134    -  CDS            TcR (fragment): tetracycline efflux protein; tet; confers resistance to tetracycline
   6149..6170    -  protein_bind   CAP binding site: CAP binding activates transcription in the presence of cAMP. E. coli catabolite activator protein
   6183..986     -  CDS            lacI (across the origin): lac repressor; lacI; The lac repressor binds to the lac operator to inhibit transcription in E. coli. This inhibition can be relieved by adding lactose or isopropyl-β-D-thiogalactopyranoside (IPTG).
>Addgene plasmid #158876 | JGI_017937 | addgene full sequence | sequence record 317634 | Addgene NGS Result
GTGGTTTTTCTTTTCACCAGTGAGACGGGCAACAGCTGATTGCCCTTCACCGCCTGGCCCTGAGAGAGTT
GCAGCAAGCGGTCCACGCTGGTTTGCCCCAGCAGGCGAAAATCCTGTTTGATGGTGGTTAACGGCGGGAT
ATAACATGAGCTGTCTTCGGTATCGTCGTATCCCACTACCGAGATATCCGCACCAACGCGCAGCCCGGAC
TCGGTAATGGCGCGCATTGCGCCCAGCGCCATCTGATCGTTGGCAACCAGCATCGCAGTGGGAACGATGC
CCTCATTCAGCATTTGCATGGTTTGTTGAAAACCGGACATGGCACTCCAGTCGCCTTCCCGTTCCGCTAT
CGGCTGAATTTGATTGCGAGTGAGATATTTATGCCAGCCAGCCAGACGCAGACGCGCCGAGACAGAACTT
AATGGGCCCGCTAACAGCGCGATTTGCTGGTGACCCAATGCGACCAGATGCTCCACGCCCAGTCGCGTAC
CGTCTTCATGGGAGAAAATAATACTGTTGATGGGTGTCTGGTCAGAGACATCAAGAAATAACGCCGGAAC
ATTAGTGCAGGCAGCTTCCACAGCAATGGCATCCTGGTCATCCAGCGGATAGTTAATGATCAGCCCACTG
ACGCGTTGCGCGAGAAGATTGTGCACCGCCGCTTTACAGGCTTCGACGCCGCTTCGTTCTACCATCGACA
CCACCACGCTGGCACCCAGTTGATCGGCGCGAGATTTAATCGCCGCGACAATTTGCGACGGCGCGTGCAG
GGCCAGACTGGAGGTGGCAACGCCAATCAGCAACGACTGTTTGCCCGCCAGTTGTTGTGCCACGCGGTTG
GGAATGTAATTCAGCTCCGCCATCGCCGCTTCCACTTTTTCCCGCGTTTTCGCAGAAACGTGGCTGGCCT
GGTTCACCACGCGGGAAACGGTCTGATAAGAGACACCGGCATACTCTGCGACATCGTATAACGTTACTGG
TTTCACATTCACCACCCTGAATTGACTCTCTTCCGGGCGCTATCATGCCATACCGCGAAAGGTTTTGCGC
CATTCGATGGTGTCCGGGATCTCGACGCTCTCCCTTATGCGACTCCTGCATTAGGAAGCAGCCCAGTAGT
AGGTTGAGGCCGTTGAGCACCGCCGCCGCAAGGAATGGTGCATGCAAGGAGATGGCGCCCAACAGTCCCC
CGGCCACGGGGCCTGCCACCATACCCACGCCGAAACAAGCGCTCATGAGCCCGAAGTGGCGAGCCCGATC
TTCCCCATCGGTGATGTCGGCGATATAGGCGCCAGCAACCGCACCTGTGGCGCCGGTGATGCCGGCCACG
ATGCGTCCGGCGTAGAGGATCGAGATCTCGATCCCGCGAAATTAATACGACTCACTATAGGGGAATTGTG
AGCGGATAACAATTCCCCTCTAGAAATAATTTTGTTTAACTTTAAGAAGGAGATATACCATGGGCAGCAG
CCATCATCATCATCATCACAGCAGCGGCCTGGTGCCGCGCGGCAGCCATATGGGTACTCAGCTGGCAGGA
GTTGCCGTACACTTACCCGAGCAACAGGTGTCGACGACCGAGGTGGAGCGTCGTCTAGCTCCTTTTACTC
CACCAGCCGGCCTGATCCACCGCTTAACAGGTGTGGAATCTCGACACGTGATGGGTGAACATGAACAAGC
ATCAGATCTGGCTGTTGCGGCTGCCCGAAAATTGCTGGCCGAAACGGGAACGGCAGCAGCGGATGTGGAC
TTGCTTCTTTTTGCAAGCGCGTCTCAGGATATGGTTGAACCAGCCACCGCCCATATTGTTGCTGCCAAAC
TGGAACTGCGTTGTCCTGTAATGGATGTCAAAAATGCCTGTAATAGTGTTCTTAATGGTATTGAAGTAGC
GGATGCTTTAATTGCATCTGGTAGATATCGTACCGTGCTCGTTGCCAGCGGCGAAGCCCCGAGCAGAGCT
GTACGTTGGCAGGTGGGCGGGCTGGCTGAATTTTTGAGAGCCTTTCCGGGGTACACCTTAAGTGACGCCG
GCGCGGCACTGCTGCTGACTCGCGGTGAAGAAGGGGTTCTGGGCTGTGGTTTCACAGCGGACAGCTCACG
TTGGGACGTGGGCACGCTTCCAGGTGGAGGCTCTCGTTATCCCCGCGATCCAGAGCGAACATATTTTGAT
ATGGATGGCGCCCGCCTGAAGGATGCATTTCTCGGCCTTGGTCGTGGCGTTTTAGATAGCACTCTGGACC
GGCTTGGCCTGACTTGGGATGACTTCGCCGTAATTGGTGTACACCAGGTTTCTCTTCCGTATCTTGATAT
GTTTGCGCGCCAGGTCGGTGTTCCTACTGATCGGCTGGTGATTACTTTACCACAACACGGTAACGTTGCG
AGCGCCAGTTTGCCTTTACAATTGGTGACGGCGCGGCAGTTGGGACGCTGCGGTCCAGGCGATCTGGTAG
CGCTGGTGGGATTAGCTGGAGGTGTCAGCCTGGGCTTAGTCGTGATTCGTTTGTGACTCGAGCACCACCA
CCACCACCACCACTGAGATCCGGCTGCTAACAAAGCCCGAAAGGAAGCTGAGTTGGCTGCTGCCACCGCT
GAGCAATAACTAGCATAACCCCTTGGGGCCTCTAAACGGGTCTTGAGGGGTTTTTTGCTGAAAGGAGGAA
CTATATCCGGATTGGCGAATGGG
[124 nt withheld, positions 2684-2807]
C
[91 nt withheld, positions 2809-2899]
A
[49 nt withheld, positions 2901-2949]
CCTTTGACGTTGGAGTCCACGTTCTTT
[37 nt withheld, positions 2977-3013]
ACCCTATCTCGGTCTATTCTTTTGATTTATAAGGGATTTTGCCGATTTCGGCCTATTGGTTAAAAAATGA
GCTGATTTAACAAAAATTTAACGCGAATTTTAACAAAATATTAACGCTTACAATTTAGGTGGCACTTTTC
GGGGAAATGTGCGCGGAACCCCTATTTGTTTATTTTTCTAAATACATTCAAATATGTATCCGCTCATGAA
TTAATTCTTAGAAAAACTCATCGAGCATCAAATGAAACTGCAATTTATTCATATCAGGATTATCAATACC
ATATTTTTGAAAAAGCCGTTTCTGTAATGAAGGAGAAAACTCACCGAGGCAGTTCCATAGGATGGCAAGA
TCCTGGTATCGGTCTGCGATTCCGACTCGTCCAACATCAATACAACCTATTAATTTCCCCTCGTCAAAAA
TAAGGTTATCAAGTGAGAAATCACCATGAGTGACGACTGAATCCGGTGAGAATGGCAAAAGTTTATGCAT
TTCTTTCCAGACTTGTTCAACAGGCCAGCCATTACGCTCGTCATCAAAATCACTCGCATCAACCAAACCG
TTATTCATTCGTGATTGCGCCTGAGCGAGACGAAATACGCGATCGCTGTTAAAAGGACAATTACAAACAG
GAATCGAATGCAACCGGCGCAGGAACACTGCCAGCGCATCAACAATATTTTCACCTGAATCAGGATATTC
TTCTAATACCTGGAATGCTGTTTTCCCGGGGATCGCAGTGGTGAGTAACCATGCATCATCAGGAGTACGG
ATAAAATGCTTGATGGTCGGAAGAGGCATAAATTCCGTCAGCCAGTTTAGTCTGACCATCTCATCTGTAA
CATCATTGGCAACGCTACCTTTGCCATGTTTCAGAAACAACTCTGGCGCATCGGGCTTCCCATACAATCG
ATAGATTGTCGCACCTGATTGCCCGACATTATCGCGAGCCCATTTATACCCATATAAATCAGCATCCATG
TTGGAATTTAATCGCGGCCTAGAGCAAGACGTTTCCCGTTGAATATGGCTCATAACACCCCTTGTATTAC
TGTTTATGTAAGCAGACAGTTTTATTGTTCATGACCAAAATCCCTTAACGTGAGTTTTCGTTCCACTGAG
CGTCAGACCCCGTAGAAAAGATCAAAGGATCTTCTTGAGATCCTTTTTTTCTGCGCGTAATCTGCTGCTT
GCAAACAAAAAAACCACCGCTACCAGCGGTGGTTTGTTTGCCGGATCAAGAGCTACCAACTCTTTTTCCG
AAGGTAACTGGCTTCAGCAGAGCGCAGATACCAAATACTGTCCTTCTAGTGTAGCCGTAGTTAGGCCACC
ACTTCAAGAACTCTGTAGCACCGCCTACATACCTCGCTCTGCTAATCCTGTTACCAGTGGCTGCTGCCAG
TGGCGATAAGTCGTGTCTTACCGGGTTGGACTCAAGACGATAGTTACCGGATAAGGCGCAGCGGTCGGGC
TGAACGGGGGGTTCGTGCACACAGCCCAGCTTGGAGCGAACGACCTACACCGAACTGAGATACCTACAGC
GTGAGCTATGAGAAAGCGCCACGCTTCCCGAAGGGAGAAAGGCGGACAGGTATCCGGTAAGCGGCAGGGT
CGGAACAGGAGAGCGCACGAGGGAGCTTCCAGGGGGAAACGCCTGGTATCTTTATAGTCCTGTCGGGTTT
CGCCACCTCTGACTTGAGCGTCGATTTTTGTGATGCTCGTCAGGGGGGCGGAGCCTATGGAAAAACGCCA
GCAACGCGGCCTTTTTACGGTTCCTGGCCTTTTGCTGGCCTTTTGCTCACATGTTCTTTCCTGCGTTATC
CCCTGATTCTGTGGATAACCGTATTACCGCCTTTGAGTGAGCTGATACCGCTCGCCGCAGCCGAACGACC
GAGCGCAGCGAGTCAGTGAGCGAGGAAGCGGAAGAGCGCCTGATGCGGTATTTTCTCCTTACGCATCTGT
GCGGTATTTCACACCGCAATGGTGCACTCTCAGTACAATCTGCTCTGATGCCGCATAGTTAAGCCAGTAT
ACACTCCGCTATCGCTACGTGACTGGGTCATGGCTGCGCCCCGACACCCGCCAACACCCGCTGACGCGCC
CTGACGGGCTTGTCTGCTCCCGGCATCCGCTTACAGACAAGCTGTGACCGTCTCCGGGAGCTGCATGTGT
CAGAGGTTTTCACCGTCATCACCGAAACGCGCGAGGCAGCTGCGGTAAAGCTCATCAGCGTGGTCGTGAA
GCGATTCACAGATGTCTGCCTGTTCATCCGCGTCCAGCTCGTTGAGTTTCTCCAGAAGCGTTAATGTCTG
GCTTCTGATAAAGCGGGCCATGTTAAGGGCGGTTTTTTCCTGTTTGGTCACTGATGCCTCCGTGTAAGGG
GGATTTCTGTTCATGGGGGTAATGATACCGATGAAACGAGAGAGGATGCTCACGATACGGGTTACTGATG
ATGAACATGCCCGGTTACTGGAACGTTGTGAGGGTAAACAACTGGCGGTATGGATGCGGCGGGACCAGAG
AAAAATCACTCAGGGTCAATGCCAGCGCTTCGTTAATACAGATGTAGGTGTTCCACAGGGTAGCCAGCAG
CATCCTGCGATGCAGATCCGGAACATAATGGTGCAGGGCGCTGACTTCCGCGTTTCCAGACTTTACGAAA
CACGGAAACCGAAGACCATTCATGTTGTTGCTCAGGTCGCAGACGTTTTGCAGCAGCAGTCGCTTCACGT
TCGCTCGCGTATCGGTGATTCATTCTGCTAACCAGTAAGGCAACCCCGCCAGCCTAGCCGGGTCCTCAAC
GACAGGAGCACGATCATGCGCACCCGTGGGGCCGCCATGCCGGCGATAATGGCCTGCTTCTCGCCGAAAC
GTTTGGTGGCGGGACCAGTGACGAAGGCTTGAGCGAGGGCGTGCAAGATTCCGAATACCGCAAGCGACAG
GCCGATCATCGTCGCGCTCCAGCGAAAGCGGTCCTCGCCGAAAATGACCCAGAGCGCTGCCGGCACCTGT
CCTACGAGTTGCATGATAAAGAAGACAGTCATAAGTGCGGCGACGATAGTCATGCCCCGCGCCCACCGGA
AGGAGCTGACTGGGTTGAAGGCTCTCAAGGGCATCGGTCGAGATCCCGGTGCCTAATGAGTGAGCTAACT
TACATTAATTGCGTTGCGCTCACTGCCCGCTTTCCAGTCGGGAAACCTGTCGTGCCAGCTGCATTAATGA
ATCGGCCAACGCGCGGGGAGAGGCGGTTTGCGTATTGGGCGCCAGG
