>Addgene plasmid #158876 | JGI_017937 | depositor partial sequence | sequence record 306586 | gene insert with vector overlaps
AGCAGCGGCCTGGTGCCGCGCGGCAGCCATATGGGTACTCAGCTGGCAGGAGTTGCCGTACACTTACCCG
AGCAACAGGTGTCGACGACCGAGGTGGAGCGTCGTCTAGCTCCTTTTACTCCACCAGCCGGCCTGATCCA
CCGCTTAACAGGTGTGGAATCTCGACACGTGATGGGTGAACATGAACAAGCATCAGATCTGGCTGTTGCG
GCTGCCCGAAAATTGCTGGCCGAAACGGGAACGGCAGCAGCGGATGTGGACTTGCTTCTTTTTGCAAGCG
CGTCTCAGGATATGGTTGAACCAGCCACCGCCCATATTGTTGCTGCCAAACTGGAACTGCGTTGTCCTGT
AATGGATGTCAAAAATGCCTGTAATAGTGTTCTTAATGGTATTGAAGTAGCGGATGCTTTAATTGCATCT
GGTAGATATCGTACCGTGCTCGTTGCCAGCGGCGAAGCCCCGAGCAGAGCTGTACGTTGGCAGGTGGGCG
GGCTGGCTGAATTTTTGAGAGCCTTTCCGGGGTACACCTTAAGTGACGCCGGCGCGGCACTGCTGCTGAC
TCGCGGTGAAGAAGGGGTTCTGGGCTGTGGTTTCACAGCGGACAGCTCACGTTGGGACGTGGGCACGCTT
CCAGGTGGAGGCTCTCGTTATCCCCGCGATCCAGAGCGAACATATTTTGATATGGATGGCGCCCGCCTGA
AGGATGCATTTCTCGGCCTTGGTCGTGGCGTTTTAGATAGCACTCTGGACCGGCTTGGCCTGACTTGGGA
TGACTTCGCCGTAATTGGTGTACACCAGGTTTCTCTTCCGTATCTTGATATGTTTGCGCGCCAGGTCGGT
GTTCCTACTGATCGGCTGGTGATTACTTTACCACAACACGGTAACGTTGCGAGCGCCAGTTTGCCTTTAC
AATTGGTGACGGCGCGGCAGTTGGGACGCTGCGGTCCAGGCGATCTGGTAGCGCTGGTGGGATTAGCTGG
AGGTGTCAGCCTGGGCTTAGTCGTGATTCGTTTGTGACTCGAGCACCACCACCACCACCACTGAGATCCG
